>Addgene plasmid #170996 | TMED3-hLOV-TEVcs-GAL4bd-VP64-V5 | addgene full sequence | sequence record 335664 | Addgene NGS Result
GCTTGGAGCGAACGACCTACACCGAACTGAGATACCTACAGCGTGAGCTATGAGAAAGCGCCACGCTTCC
CGAAGGGAGAAAGGCGGACAGGTATCCGGTAAGCGGCAGGGTCGGAACAGGAGAGCGCACGAGGGAGCTT
CCAGGGGGAAACGCCTGGTATCTTTATAGTCCTGTCGGGTTTCGCCACCTCTGACTTGAGCGTCGATTTT
TGTGATGCTCGTCAGGGGGGCGGAGCCTATGGAAAAACGCCAGCAACGCGGCCTTTTTACGGTTCCTGGC
CTTTTGCTGGCCTTTTGCTCACATGTTCTTTCCTGCGTTATCCCCTGATTCTGTGGATAACCGTATTACC
GCCTTTGAGTGAGCTGATACCGCTCGCCGCAGCCGAACGACCGAGCGCAGCGAGTCAGTGAGCGAGGAAG
CGGAAGAGCGCCCAATACGCAAACCGCCTCTCCCCGCGCGTTGGCCGATTCATTAATGCAGCTGGCACGA
CAGGTTTCCCGACTGGAAAGCGGGCAGTGAGCGCAACGCAATTAATGTGAGTTAGCTCACTCATTAGGCA
CCCCAGGCTTTACACTTTATGCTTCCGGCTCGTATGTTGTGTGGAATTGTGAGCGGATAACAATTTCACA
CAGGAAACAGCTATGACCATGATTACGCCAAGCGCGCAATTAACCCTCACTAAAGGGAACAAAAGCTGGA
GCTGCAAGCTTAATGTAGTCTTATGCAATACTCTTGTAGTCTTGCAACATGGTAACGATGAGTTAGCAAC
ATGCCTTACAAGGAGAGAAAAAGCACCGTGCATGCCGATTGGTGGAAGTAAGGTGGTACGATCGTGCCTT
ATTAGGAAGGCAACAGACGGGTCTGACATGGATTGGACGAACCACTGAATTGCCGCATTGCAGAGATATT
GTATTTAAGTGCCTAGCTCGATACATAAACGGGTCTCTCTGGTTAGACCAGATCTGAGCCTGGGAGCTCT
CTGGCTAACTAGGGAACCCACTGCTTAAGCCTCAATAAAGCTTGCCTTGAGTGCTTCAAGTAGTGTGTGC
CCGTCTGTTGTGTGACTCTGGTAACTAGAGATCCCTCAGACCCTTTTAGTCAGTGTGGAAAATCTCTAGC
AGTGGCGCCCGAACAGGGACTTGAAAGCGAAAGGGAAACCAGAGGAGCTCTCTCGACGCAGGACTCGGCT
TGCTGAAGCGCGCACGGCAAGAGGCGAGGGGCGGCGACTGGTGAGTACGCCAAAAATTTTGACTAGCGGA
GGCTAGAAGGAGAGAGATGGGTGCGAGAGCGTCAGTATTAAGCGGGGGAGAATTAGATCGCGATGGGAAA
AAATTCGGTTAAGGCCAGGGGGAAAGAAAAAATATAAATTAAAACATATAGTATGGGCAAGCAGGGAGCT
AGAACGATTCGCAGTTAATCCTGGCCTGTTAGAAACATCAGAAGGCTGTAGACAAATACTGGGACAGCTA
CAACCATCCCTTCAGACAGGATCAGAAGAACTTAGATCATTATATAATACAGTAGCAACCCTCTATTGTG
TGCATCAAAGGATAGAGATAAAAGACACCAAGGAAGCTTTAGACAAGATAGAGGAAGAGCAAAACAAAAG
TAAGACCACCGCACAGCAAGCGGCCGCTGATCTTCAGACCTGGAGGAGGAGATATGAGGGACAATTGGAG
AAGTGAATTATATAAATATAAAGTAGTAAAAATTGAACCATTAGGAGTAGCACCCACCAAGGCAAAGAGA
AGAGTGGTGCAGAGAGAAAAAAGAGCAGTGGGAATAGGAGCTTTGTTCCTTGGGTTCTTGGGAGCAGCAG
GAAGCACTATGGGCGCAGCGTCAATGACGCTGACGGTACAGGCCAGACAATTATTGTCTGGTATAGTGCA
GCAGCAGAACAATTTGCTGAGGGCTATTGAGGCGCAACAGCATCTGTTGCAACTCACAGTCTGGGGCATC
AAGCAGCTCCAGGCAAGAATCCTGGCTGTGGAAAGATACCTAAAGGATCAACAGCTCCTGGGGATTTGGG
GTTGCTCTGGAAAACTCATTTGCACCACTGCTGTGCCTTGGAATGCTAGTTGGAGTAATAAATCTCTGGA
ACAGATTTGGAATCACACGACCTGGATGGAGTGGGACAGAGAAATTAACAATTACACAAGCTTAATACAC
TCCTTAATTGAAGAATCGCAAAACCAGCAAGAAAAGAATGAACAAGAATTATTGGAATTAGATAAATGGG
CAAGTTTGTGGAATTGGTTTAACATAACAAATTGGCTGTGGTATATAAAATTATTCATAATGATAGTAGG
AGGCTTGGTAGGTTTAAGAATAGTTTTTGCTGTACTTTCTATAGTGAATAGAGTTAGGCAGGGATATTCA
CCATTATCGTTTCAGACCCACCTCCCAACCCCGAGGGGACCATTGCGCCTTTTCCAAGGCAGCCCTGGGT
TTGCGCAGGGACGCGGCTGCTCTGGGCGTGGTTCCGGGAAACGCAGCGGCGCCGACCCTGGGTCTCGCAC
ATTCTTCACGTCCGTTCGCAGCGTCACCCGGATCTTCGCCGCTACCCTTGTGGGCCCCCCGGCGACGCTT
CCTGCTCCGCCCCTAAGTCGGGAAGGTTCCTTGCGGTTCGCGGCGTGCCGGACGTGACAAACGGAAGCCG
CACGTCTCACTAGTACCCTCGCAGACGGACAGCGCCAGGGAGCAATGGCAGCGCGCCGACCGCGATGGGC
TGTGGCCAATAGCGGCTGCTCAGCAGGGCGCGCCGAGAGCAGCGGCCGGGAAGGGGCGGTGCGGGAGGCG
GGGTGTGGGGCGGTAGTGTGGGCCCTGTTCCTGCCCGCGCGGTGTTCCGCATTCTGCAAGCCTCCGGAGC
GCACGTCGGCAGTCGGCTCCCTCGTTGACCGAATCACCGACCTCTCTCCCCAGGGGGTACCACCATGAAA
AAGCCTGAACTCACCGCTACCTCTGTCGAGAAGTTTCTGATCGAAAAGTTCGACAGCGTCTCCGACCTGA
TGCAGCTCTCCGAGGGCGAAGAATCTCGGGCTTTCAGCTTCGATGTGGGAGGGCGTGGATATGTCCTGCG
GGTGAATAGCTGCGCCGATGGTTTCTACAAAGATCGCTATGTTTATCGGCACTTTGCATCCGCCGCTCTC
CCTATTCCCGAAGTGCTTGACATTGGGGAGTTCAGCGAGAGCCTGACCTATTGCATCTCCCGCCGTGCAC
AGGGTGTCACCTTGCAAGACCTGCCTGAAACCGAACTGCCCGCTGTTCTCCAGCCCGTCGCCGAGGCCAT
GGATGCCATCGCTGCCGCCGATCTTAGCCAGACCAGCGGGTTCGGCCCATTCGGACCTCAAGGAATCGGT
CAATACACTACATGGCGCGATTTCATCTGCGCTATTGCTGATCCCCATGTGTATCACTGGCAAACTGTGA
TGGACGACACCGTCAGTGCCTCCGTCGCCCAGGCTCTCGATGAGCTGATGCTTTGGGCCGAGGACTGCCC
CGAAGTCCGGCACCTCGTGCACGCCGATTTCGGCTCCAACAATGTCCTGACCGACAATGGCCGCATAACA
GCCGTCATTGACTGGAGCGAGGCCATGTTCGGGGATTCCCAATACGAGGTCGCCAACATCTTCTTCTGGA
GGCCCTGGTTGGCTTGTATGGAGCAGCAGACCCGCTACTTCGAGCGGAGGCATCCCGAGCTTGCAGGATC
TCCTCGGCTCCGGGCTTATATGCTCCGCATTGGTCTTGACCAACTCTATCAGAGCTTGGTTGACGGCAAT
TTCGATGATGCAGCTTGGGCTCAGGGTCGCTGCGACGCAATCGTCCGGTCCGGAGCCGGGACTGTCGGGC
GTACACAAATCGCCCGCAGAAGCGCTGCCGTCTGGACCGATGGCTGTGTGGAAGTGCTCGCCGATAGTGG
AAACAGACGCCCCAGCACTCGTCCTAGGGCAAAGGATCTGCAGTAATGAGAATTCTAGATCTTGAGACAA
ATGGCAGTATTCATCCACAATTTTAAAAGAAAAGGGGGGATTGGGGGGTACAGTGCAGGGGAAAGAATAG
TAGACATAATAGCAACAGACATACAAACTAAAGAATTACAAAAACAAATTACAAAAATTCAAAATTTTCG
GGTTTATTACAGGGACCCCGGGGGCTCCGGTGCCCGTCAGTGGGCAGAGCGCACATCGCCCACAGTCCCC
GAGAAGTTGGGGGGAGGGGTCGGCAATTGAACCGGTGCCTAGAGAAGGTGGCGCGGGGTAAACTGGGAAA
GTGATGTCGTGTACTGGCTCCGCCTTTTTCCCGAGGGTGGGGGAGAACCGTATATAAGTGCAGTAGTCGC
CGTGAACGTTCTTTTTCGCAACGGGTTTGCCGCCAGAACACAGGTAAGTGCCGTGTGTGGTTCCCGCGGG
CCTGGCCTCTTTACGGGTTATGGCCCTTGCGTGCCTTGAATTACTTCCACCTGGCTGCAGTACGTGATTC
TTGATCCCGAGCTTCGGGTTGGAAGTGGGTGGGAGAGTTCGAGGCCTTGCGCTTAAGGAGCCCCTTCGCC
TCGTGCTTGAGTTGAGGCCTGGCCTGGGCGCTGGGGCCGCCGCGTGCGAATCTGGTGGCACCTTCGCGCC
TGTCTCGCTGCTTTCGATAAGTCTCTAGCCATTTAAAATTTTTGATGACCTGCTGCGACGCTTTTTTTCT
GGCAAGATAGTCTTGTAAATGCGGGCCAAGATCTGCACACTGGTATTTCGGTTTTTGGGGCCGCGGGCGG
CGACGGGGCCCGTGCGTCCCAGCGCACATGTTCGGCGAGGCGGGGCCTGCGAGCGCGGCCACCGAGAATC
GGACGGGGGTAGTCTCAAGCTGGCCGGCCTGCTCTGGTGCCTGGCCTCGCGCCGCCGTGTATCGCCCCGC
CCTGGGCGGCAAGGCTGGCCCGGTCGGCACCAGTTGCGTGAGCGGAAAGATGGCCGCTTCCCGGCCCTGC
TGCAGGGAGCTCAAAATGAAGGACGCGGCGCTCGGGAGAGCGGGCGGGTGAGTCACCCACACAAAGGAAA
AGGGCCTTTCCGTCCTCAGCCGTCGCTTCATGTGACTCCACGGAGTACCGGGCGCCGTCCAGGCACCTCG
ATTAGTTCTCGAGCTTTTGGAGTACGTCGTCTTTAGGTTGGGGGGAGGGGTTTTATGCGATGGAGTTTCC
CCACACTGAGTGGGTGGAGACTGAAGTTAGGCCAGCTTGGCACTTGATGTAATTCTCCTTGGAATTTGCC
CTTTTTGAGTTTGGATCTTGGTTCATTCTCAAGCCTCAGACAGTGGTTCAAAGTTTTTTTCTTCCATTTC
AGGTGTCGTGAGCTAGCGCCACCATGGGCAGCACTGTCCCGCGCTCCGCCTCCGTGCTGCTTCTGCTGCT
GCTCCTGCGCCGGGCCGAGCAGCCCTGCGGGGCCGAGCTCACCTTCGAGCTGCCGGACAACGCCAAGCAG
TGCTTCCACGAGGAGGTGGAGCAGGGCGTGAAGTTCTCCCTGGATTACCAGGTCATCACTGGAGGCCACT
ACGATGTTGACTGCTATGTAGAGGACCCCCAGGGGAACACCATCTACAGAGAAACGAAGAAGCAGTACGA
CAGCTTCACGTACCGGGCTGAAGTCAAGGGCGTTTATCAGTTTTGCTTCAGTAATGAGTTTTCCACCTTC
TCTCACAAGACCGTCTACTTTGACTTTCAAGTGGGCGATGAGCCTCCCATTCTCCCAGACATGGGGAACA
GGGTCACAGCTCTCACCCAGATGGAGTCCGCCTGCGTGACCATCCATGAGGCTCTGAAAACGGTGATTGA
CTCCCAGACGCATTACCGGCTGCGGGAGGCCCAGGACCGGGCCCGAGCGGAAGACCTTAATAGCCGAGTC
TCTTACTGGTCTGTTGGCGAGACGATTGCCCTGTTCGTGGTCAGCTTCAGTCAGGTGCTACTGTTGAAAA
GCTTCTTCACAGAAAAACGACCCATCAGCAGGGCAGTCCACTCCGGTTCCAGTGGAGGCGGTAGCTCAGG
TTCGATCGATGAGCTGGCCGAGAAGCTGGCCGGCCTGGACATCAACGGTGGAACCGGTGAGTTTCGGGCA
ACCACACTGGAACGGATCGAGAAAAGCTTCGTGATTACTGATCCGAGACTGCCTGACAACCCAATCATTT
TTGTGAGCGATTCCTTCCTGCAGCTGACAGAATATTCTCGGGAAGAGATCCTGGGGCGCAATTGCCGTTT
TCTGCAGGGACCCGAGACAGACCGTGCCACTGTTCGGAAAATCAGAGATGCTATTGACAACCAGACTGAA
GTGACCGTTCAGCTGATCAATTATACCAAGAGCGGCAAGAAGTTCTGGAACGTGTTCCACCTGCAGCCGA
TGCGCGATTATAAGGGCGACGTCCAGTACTTCATTGGCGTGCAGCTGGATGGCACCGAACGTCTTCATGG
CGCCGCTGAGCGTGAGGCGGTCTGCCTGGTCAAAAAGACAGCCTTTCAGATTGCTGAGAACCTGTACTTC
CAGATGGGCGGAGGATCCGGTAGCGGAGGATCAGGCTCCTCTAAACTTTTGTCCTCTATAGAGCAAGCCT
GTGATATATGCCGACTTAAGAAATTGAAGTGTAGCAAAGAGAAACCGAAGTGTGCGAAATGTTTGAAAAA
CAATTGGGAGTGTAGGTATTCCCCAAAAACTAAGAGATCACCACTCACCAGGGCTCATTTGACTGAGGTT
GAGTCACGGCTGGAGAGACTGGAGCAGCTGTTCCTCCTGATATTTCCTAGAGAAGATTTGGACATGATAC
TGAAAATGGATTCTTTGCAAGACATAAAAGCCCTTCTGACGGGGCTGTTTGTCCAGGATAATGTCAACAA
GGATGCAGTAACTGATCGCTTGGCTTCCGTAGAGACAGACATGCCATTGACACTGCGGCAACACCGAATT
TCTGCTACTTCCAGCTCAGAGGAATCATCCAATAAGGGTCAAAGGCAGCTGACCGTTTCGGGAGGAGGTG
GAAGCGGAGGAGGAGGAAGCGGAGGAGGAGGTAGCGGACCTAAGAAAAAGAGGAAGGTGGCGGCCGCTGG
ATCCGATGCTTTAGACGATTTTGACTTAGATATGCTTGGTTCAGACGCGTTAGACGACTTCGACCTAGAC
ATGTTAGGCTCAGATGCATTGGACGACTTCGATTTAGATATGTTGGGCTCCGATGCCCTAGATGACTTTG
ATCTAGATATGCTAGGTAGTGGCAAGCCGATCCCTAACCCTCTGCTGGGCCTGGACAGCACTTAGGAATT
CGATATCATCGGTAATCAACCTCTGGATTACAAAATTTGTGAAAGATTGACTGGTATTCTTAACTATGTT
GCTCCTTTTACGCTATGTGGATACGCTGCTTTAATGCCTTTGTATCATGCTATTGCTTCCCGTATGGCTT
TCATTTTCTCCTCCTTGTATAAATCCTGGTTGCTGTCTCTTTATGAGGAGTTGTGGCCCGTTGTCAGGCA
ACGTGGCGTGGTGTGCACTGTGTTTGCTGACGCAACCCCCACTGGTTGGGGCATTGCCACCACCTGTCAG
CTCCTTTCCGGGACTTTCGCTTTCCCCCTCCCTATTGCCACGGCGGAACTCATCGCCGCCTGCCTTGCCC
GCTGCTGGACAGGGGCTCGGCTGTTGGGCACTGACAATTCCGTGGTGTTGTCGGGGAAATCATCGTCCTT
TCCTTGGCTGCTCGCCTGTGTTGCCACCTGGATTCTGCGCGGGACGTCCTTCTGCTACGTCCCTTCGGCC
CTCAATCCAGCGGACCTTCCTTCCCGCGGCCTGCTGCCGGCTCTGCGGCCTCTTCCGCGTCTTCGCCTTC
GCCCTCAGACGAGTCGGATCTCCCTTTGGGCCGCCTCCCCGCGTCGACTTTAAGACCAATGACTTACAAG
GCAGCTGTAGATCTTAGCCACTTTTTAAAAGAAAAGGGGGGACTGGAAGGGCTAATTCACTCCCAACGAA
GACAAGATCTGCTTTTTGCTTGTACTGGGTCTCTCTGGTTAGACCAGATCTGAGCCTGGGAGCTCTCTGG
CTAACTAGGGAACCCACTGCTTAAGCCTCAATAAAGCTTGCCTTGAGTGCTTCAAGTAGTGTGTGCCCGT
CTGTTGTGTGACTCTGGTAACTAGAGATCCCTCAGACCCTTTTAGTCAGTGTGGAAAATCTCTAGCAGTA
CGTATAGTAGTTCATGTCATCTTATTATTCAGTATTTATAACTTGCAAAGAAATGAATATCAGAGAGTGA
GAGGAACTTGTTTATTGCAGCTTATAATGGTTACAAATAAAGCAATAGCATCACAAATTTCACAAATAAA
GCATTTTTTTCACTGCATTCTAGTTGTGGTTTGTCCAAACTCATCAATGTATCTTATCATGTCTGGCTCT
AGCTATCCCGCCCCTAACTCCGCCCATCCCGCCCCTAACTCCGCCCAGTTCCGCCCATTCTCCGCCCCAT
GGCTGACTAATTTTTTTTATTTATGCAGAGGCCGAGGCCGCCTCGGCCTCTGAGCTATTCCAGAAGTAGT
GAGGAGGCTTTTTTGGAGGCCTAGGGACGTACCCAATTCGCCCTATAGTGAGTCGTATTACGCGCGCTCA
CTGGCCGTCGTTTTACAACGTCGTGACTGGGAAAACCCTGGCGTTACCCAACTTAATCGCCTTGCAGCAC
ATCCCCCTTTCGCCAGCTGGCGTAATAGCGAAGAGGCCCGCACCGATCGCCCTTCCCAACAGTTGCGCAG
CCTGAATGGCGAATGGG
[77 nt withheld, positions 8768-8844]
A
[46 nt withheld, positions 8846-8891]
C
[91 nt withheld, positions 8893-8983]
A
[49 nt withheld, positions 8985-9033]
CCTTTGACGTTGGAGTCCACGTTCTTT
[37 nt withheld, positions 9061-9097]
ACCCTATCTCGGTCTATTCTTTTGATTTATAAGGGATTTTGCCGATTTCGGCCTATTGGTTAAAAAATGA
GCTGATTTAACAAAAATTTAACGCGAATTTTAACAAAATATTAACGCTTACAATTTAGGTGGCACTTTTC
GGGGAAATGTGCGCGGAACCCCTATTTGTTTATTTTTCTAAATACATTCAAATATGTATCCGCTCATGAG
ACAATAACCCTGATAAATGCTTCAATAATATTGAAAAAGGAAGAGTATGAGTATTCAACATTTCCGTGTC
GCCCTTATTCCCTTTTTTGCGGCATTTTGCCTTCCTGTTTTTGCTCACCCAGAAACGCTGGTGAAAGTAA
AAGATGCTGAAGATCAGTTGGGTGCACGAGTGGGTTACATCGAACTGGATCTCAACAGCGGTAAGATCCT
TGAGAGTTTTCGCCCCGAAGAACGTTTTCCAATGATGAGCACTTTTAAAGTTCTGCTATGTGGCGCGGTA
TTATCCCGTATTGACGCCGGGCAAGAGCAACTCGGTCGCCGCATACACTATTCTCAGAATGACTTGGTTG
AGTACTCACCAGTCACAGAAAAGCATCTTACGGATGGCATGACAGTAAGAGAATTATGCAGTGCTGCCAT
AACCATGAGTGATAACACTGCGGCCAACTTACTTCTGACAACGATCGGAGGACCGAAGGAGCTAACCGCT
TTTTTGCACAACATGGGGGATCATGTAACTCGCCTTGATCGTTGGGAACCGGAGCTGAATGAAGCCATAC
CAAACGACGAGCGTGACACCACGATGCCTGTAGCAATGGCAACAACGTTGCGCAAACTATTAACTGGCGA
ACTACTTACTCTAGCTTCCCGGCAACAATTAATAGACTGGATGGAGGCGGATAAAGTTGCAGGACCACTT
CTGCGCTCGGCCCTTCCGGCTGGCTGGTTTATTGCTGATAAATCTGGAGCCGGTGAGCGTGGGTCTCGCG
GTATCATTGCAGCACTGGGGCCAGATGGTAAGCCCTCCCGTATCGTAGTTATCTACACGACGGGGAGTCA
GGCAACTATGGATGAACGAAATAGACAGATCGCTGAGATAGGTGCCTCACTGATTAAGCATTGGTAACTG
TCAGACCAAGTTTACTCATATATACTTTAGATTGATTTAAAACTTCATTTTTAATTTAAAAGGATCTAGG
TGAAGATCCTTTTTGATAATCTCATGACCAAAATCCCTTAACGTGAGTTTTCGTTCCACTGAGCGTCAGA
CCCCGTAGAAAAGATCAAAGGATCTTCTTGAGATCCTTTTTTTCTGCGCGTAATCTGCTGCTTGCAAACA
AAAAAACCACCGCTACCAGCGGTGGTTTGTTTGCCGGATCAAGAGCTACCAACTCTTTTTCCGAAGGTAA
CTGGCTTCAGCAGAGCGCAGATACCAAATACTGTTCTTCTAGTGTAGCCGTAGTTAGGCCACCACTTCAA
GAACTCTGTAGCACCGCCTACATACCTCGCTCTGCTAATCCTGTTACCAGTGGCTGCTGCCAGTGGCGAT
AAGTCGTGTCTTACCGGGTTGGACTCAAGACGATAGTTACCGGATAAGGCGCAGCGGTCGGGCTGAACGG
GGGGTTCGTGCACACAGCCCA
Features (pLannotate 1.2.2; 33 found; start..end, strand, type, name):
    428..520     +  CDS            lacI (fragment): lac repressor; lacI; The lac repressor binds to the lac operator to inhibit transcription in E. coli. This inhibition can be relieved by adding lactose or isopropyl-β-D-thiogalactopyranoside (IPTG).
    533..554     +  protein_bind   CAP binding site: CAP binding activates transcription in the presence of cAMP. E. coli catabolite activator protein
    569..599     +  promoter       lac promoter: promoter for the E. coli lac operon
    603..625     +  protein_bind   lac operator (fragment): The lac repressor binds to the lac operator to inhibit transcription in E. coli. This inhibition can be relieved by adding lactose or isopropyl-β-D-thiogalactopyranoside (IPTG). lac repressor encoded by lacI
    668..686     +  promoter       T3 promoter: promoter for bacteriophage T3 RNA polymerase
    714..940     +  promoter       RSV promoter: Rous sarcoma virus enhancer/promoter
    941..1121    +  LTR            5' LTR (truncated): truncated 5' long terminal repeat (LTR) from HIV-1
   1168..1293    +  misc_feature   HIV-1 Ψ: packaging signal of human immunodeficiency virus type 1
   1277..1640    +  CDS            HIV-1 gag (fragment): gag protein from human immunodeficiency virus 1; gag
   1786..2019    +  misc_feature   RRE: The Rev response element (RRE) of HIV-1 allows for Rev-dependent mRNA export from the nucleus to the cytoplasm.
   2396..2421    +  CDS            Rev (fragment): human immunodeficiency virus 1 (HIV-1) Rev protein; rev; enhances nuclear export of unspliced and incompletely spliced viral mRNAs
   2423..2923    +  promoter       hPGK promoter: human phosphoglycerate kinase 1 promoter
   2935..3956    +  CDS            HygR (fragment): hygromycin B phosphotransferase confers resistance to hygromycin
   4011..4128    +  misc_feature   cPPT/CTS: central polypurine tract and central termination sequence of HIV-1
   4172..4383    +  promoter       EF-1α core promoter: core promoter for human elongation factor EF-1α
   4384..4493    +  intron         EF-1α intron A (fragment): intron upstream of the start codon of human EF-1α
   5119..5322    +  intron         EF-1α intron A: truncated intron upstream of the start codon of human EF-1α
   5344..5994    +  CDS            TMED3: TMED3_HUMAN - Also known as C15orf22. Experimental evidence at protein level: Swiss-Prot protein existence level 1. Potential role in vesicular protein trafficking, mainly in the early secretory pathway. Contributes to the coupled localization of TMED2 and TMED10 in the cis-Golgi network. From Homo sapiens (Human).
   6106..6423    +  CDS            miniSOG: miniSOG is a basic (constitutively fluorescent) cyan fluorescent protein published in 2011, derived from Arabidopsis thaliana. It requires the cofactor flavin for fluorescence.
   6553..6990    +  CDS            GAL4 (fragment): GAL4_YEAST - Experimental evidence at protein level: Swiss-Prot protein existence level 1. This protein is a positive regulator for the gene expression of the galactose-induced genes such as GAL1, GAL2, GAL7, GAL10, and MEL1 which code for the enzymes used to convert galactose to glucose. It recognizes a 17 base pair sequence in (5'-CGGRNNRCYNYNCNCCG-3') the upstream activating sequence (UAS-G) of these genes. From Saccharomyces cerevisiae (strain ATCC 204508 / S288c) (Baker's yeast).
   7084..7106    +  CDS            VP48 (fragment): 3 tandem repeats of the minimal activation domain of herpes simplex virus VP16 (Cheng et al., 2013)
   7234..7259    +  misc_feature   12Pktag (fragment)
   7294..7882    +  misc_feature   WPRE: woodchuck hepatitis virus posttranscriptional regulatory element
   7933..7952    +  misc_feature   cPPT/CTS (fragment): central polypurine tract and central termination sequence of HIV-1
   7954..8187    +  LTR            3' LTR (ΔU3): self-inactivating 3' long terminal repeat (LTR) from HIV-1
   8265..8386    +  polyA_signal   SV40 poly(A) signal: SV40 polyadenylation signal
   8426..8561    +  rep_origin     SV40 ori: SV40 origin of replication
   8582..8600    -  promoter       T7 promoter: promoter for bacteriophage T7 RNA polymerase
   8608..8763    +  CDS            lacZα (fragment): LacZα fragment of β-galactosidase; lacZ fragment
   8768..9223    +  rep_origin     f1 ori (sequence partly withheld): f1 bacteriophage origin of replication; arrow indicates direction of (+) strand synthesis
   9249..9353    +  promoter       AmpR promoter: bla
   9354..10214   +  CDS            AmpR: β-lactamase; bla; confers resistance to ampicillin, carbenicillin, and related antibiotics
  10385..245     +  rep_origin     ori (across the origin): high-copy-number ColE1/pMB1/pBR322/pUC origin of replication
