[The description below was written by a language model from this plasmid's Addgene catalogue record and pLannotate feature annotations shown in this document.]
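Description:
TMED3-hLOV-TEVcs-GAL4bd-VP64-V5 is a third-generation-style, self-inactivating lentiviral expression plasmid built on the pLX208 backbone. It encodes the transcription factor component of the HiLITR system, a transcriptional reporter of protein localization. In bacteria it is maintained through a high-copy ColE1/pUC-type origin and selected with ampicillin (AmpR); an f1 origin and SV40 origin are also present. The viral portion comprises an RSV promoter driving a truncated HIV-1 5' LTR, the Ψ packaging signal with a gag fragment, the RRE, a cPPT/CTS, a WPRE and a ΔU3 3' LTR followed by an SV40 poly(A) signal. Together these elements allow packaging into lentiviral particles and stable integration into mammalian cells. An internal hPGK promoter drives a hygromycin resistance gene for selecting transduced cells.

The payload is expressed from the EF-1α promoter with its intron A and is a synthetic fusion of roughly 2 kb. Full-length human TMED3, a protein of the early secretory pathway, acts as the targeting sequence that anchors the fusion at the ER/Golgi. According to the insert name, it is followed by a nuclear export signal, an hLOV light-sensing domain, a TEV protease cleavage site, the GAL4 DNA-binding domain, the VP64 activation domain and a C-terminal V5 epitope tag. The automated annotation labels the LOV-derived region as miniSOG, and it picks up the VP64 and V5 segments only as short fragments under related names. The design implies that light uncages the cleavage site. A TEV protease located nearby could then release GAL4-VP64 to enter the nucleus and activate a UAS-driven reporter. The protease and reporter are not part of this plasmid. The associated work applied this system in high-throughput CRISPRi screens for regulators of mitochondrial and ER membrane protein trafficking.
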