Addgene plasmid #170996: TMED3-hLOV-TEVcs-GAL4bd-VP64-V5
Purpose: HiLITR transcription factor with full-length TMED3 targeting sequence (ER/Golgi)
Depositing lab: Alice Ting. Depositing organization: Stanford University. Publication: An engineered transcriptional reporter of protein localization identifies regulators of mitochondrial and ER membrane protein trafficking in high-throughput CRISPRi screens. Coukos RW, Yao D, Sanchez ML, Strand ET, Olive ME, Udeshi ND, Weissman JS, Carr SA, Bassik MC, Ting AY. Elife. 2021 Aug 20;10. pii: 69142. doi: 10.7554/eLife.69142. PubMed 34414886.
Backbone
  Vector backbone: pLX208
  Backbone size w/o insert (bp): 9000
  Vector type: Mammalian Expression, Lentiviral, Synthetic Biology
  Selectable markers: Hygromycin
Growth in bacteria
  Bacterial resistance: Ampicillin, 100 μg/mL
  Growth temperature: 37°C
  Growth strain: NEB Stable
  Copy number: High Copy
Gene/Insert
  Gene/Insert name: TMED3(FL)-NNES-hLOV-TEVcs(ENLYFQ/M)-GAL4bd-VP64-V5
  Species: Synthetic
  Insert size (bp): 2000
  Entrez Gene: TMED3 (a.k.a. C15orf22, P24B, p24g4, p24gamma4, p26)
  Promoter: Ef1-alpha
  Tag / fusion protein: V5 (C terminal on backbone)
  Cloning method: Gibson Cloning
Terms and licenses: Academic/Nonprofit Terms; Industry Terms: Not Available to Industry
How to cite: TMED3-hLOV-TEVcs-GAL4bd-VP64-V5 was a gift from Alice Ting (Addgene plasmid # 170996 ; http://n2t.net/addgene:170996 ; RRID:Addgene_170996)
